>Addgene plasmid #180202 | pcDNA-FLAG-As-NF-kB3 | addgene full sequence | sequence record 356621 | Addgene NGS Result
GCATGAAGAATCTGCTTAGGGTTAGGCGTTTTGCGCTGCTTCGCGATGTACGGGCCAGATATACGCGTTG
ACATTGATTATTGACTAGTTATTAATAGTAATCAATTACGGGGTCATTAGTTCATAGCCCATATATGGAG
TTCCGCGTTACATAACTTACGGTAAATGGCCCGCCTGGCTGACCGCCCAACGACCCCCGCCCATTGACGT
CAATAATGACGTATGTTCCCATAGTAACGCCAATAGGGACTTTCCATTGACGTCAATGGGTGGAGTATTT
ACGGTAAACTGCCCACTTGGCAGTACATCAAGTGTATCATATGCCAAGTACGCCCCCTATTGACGTCAAT
GACGGTAAATGGCCCGCCTGGCATTATGCCCAGTACATGACCTTATGGGACTTTCCTACTTGGCAGTACA
TCTACGTATTAGTCATCGCTATTACCATGGTGATGCGGTTTTGGCAGTACATCAATGGGCGTGGATAGCG
GTTTGACTCACGGGGATTTCCAAGTCTCCACCCCATTGACGTCAATGGGAGTTTGTTTTGGCACCAAAAT
CAACGGGACTTTCCAAAATGTCGTAACAACTCCGCCCCATTGACGCAAATGGGCGGTAGGCGTGTACGGT
GGGAGGTCTATATAAGCAGAGCTCTCTGGCTAACTAGAGAACCCACTGCTTACTGGCTTATCGAAATTAA
TACGACTCACTATAGGGAGACCCAAGCTTGGTACCATGGACTACAAGGACGACGATGACAAGTTAACACG
TGCTGCAGATGCGAATTCTCCAAATGATTTCGAGGCTGTTCTGACGTCTGGGGGTGGGTCTCATGCTTGC
GGACCATCTGCCGCCAAGAGAGCTAGGGTGGACTTGAGTGATGCCTCCGAAAACGCCTATAACCAGGCAT
GGAGACCCTCCGCATCTGTGGCTTGTGGAGCTACCTTTCAGCCACCAAGGACACCCATGACTGCATGGGA
CCTGGGCATTCTTCCTCCTACAACTCATACAGGCCACGGAGGATTCCCACCGCGAGCATACCCCATTGAG
TCTTTCCCTATGCATCGAGGTTTCCTTCAGGTTAGTGGAGCTGCAGCAGCCCCGCCAATACCGAGATTGA
TGGGGGGCCACCATCAGTACCACCCTACACACGCCATGTATCGCGATCTGCGGGAAGTCTTGGAAATTAC
CGAGCAGCCGACTGAAAGAGGGCGGTTCAGATACGCAAAGGAAAAAAGACGAACCCCACTCCCGGGGAGA
AGGGATGGAGGATTTCCCACGGTTAGGGTTGCTGACAGATATCGAGACGTCTTGCCAGATGGCACTCACA
TACAGGCATCCGTGGTGACGAGACAGGACGGAGAAGACGGGATCCCACGCCCTCACTGGCACAGACTCGA
GGGAAGGGAAGGAGAGAGCGTTAGCCAGCCTCTCAGCCTGGGAGCCGCTACATTCTCCAACCTCGTGGTG
ATCCGGAGCGACAGAAATGCCGCAGAAAATCACTGGGGCCCCAGGCCTACCGAAGACCAACAGGTGATCC
GAATTATGTTTTCCGTGCTTTTCCGGTTGCCTACCGGTGAAATGGCCCGGTCTTGGGTGGCTTCCGAACC
TATCTACGGGTGCGACCTGAAAATTCAGAACATGTCTCACACAGAAGTCCCGATGCTCTCCGGTGCTGAG
GTGACCCTGCTGACTAGTAAGATCAGGAAACAGTCCATCGCCCTGATGTTGGTTGATGAATTTACAGATC
ATGACTTCGCTCCCGGAACAAAGATTGACCCAGCAAATGGGTGGGAGTGTGATCAGGACGGGAAAATCTG
TTGCACTATTCAGCCCAGCTACGTGCACCATCAGTACGCTCTCGTGGCGCAGATACCACAGTATTGGGAC
CTGACCTTGGAGTCTGACAGACAAATTAGCGCCAGGATTATCGATAAGGATCAGAAGATGGAGTCCAACT
GTTCTCAACTCACATATGTCCCCGGATCTGAGGCCAGAAGGCGCAGACCACCACCCGAATGAGAATTCAG
GGATCCCTCGAGCGGCCGCTCGAGCATGCATCTAGAGGGCCCTATTCTATAGTGTCACCTAAATGCTAGA
GCTCGCTGATCAGCCTCGACTGTGCCTTCTAGTTGCCAGCCATCTGTTGTTTGCCCCTCCCCCGTGCCTT
CCTTGACCCTGGAAGGTGCCACTCCCACTGTCCTTTCCTAATAAAATGAGGAAATTGCATCGCATTGTCT
GAGTAGGTGTCATTCTATTCTGGGGGGTGGGGTGGGGCAGGACAGCAAGGGGGAGGATTGGGAAGACAAT
AGCAGGCATGCTGGGGATGCGGTGGGCTCTATGGCTTCTGAGGCGGAAAGAACCAGCTGGGGCTCTAGGG
GGTATCCCC
[124 nt withheld, positions 2390-2513]
C
[91 nt withheld, positions 2515-2605]
A
[49 nt withheld, positions 2607-2655]
CCTTTGACGTTGGAGTCCACGTTCTTT
[37 nt withheld, positions 2683-2719]
ACCCTATCTCGGTCTATTCTTTTGATTTATAAGGGATTTTGCCGATTTCGGCCTATTGGTTAAAAAATGA
GCTGATTTAACAAAAATTTAACGCGAATTAATTCTGTGGAATGTGTGTCAGTTAGGGTGTGGAAAGTCCC
CAGGCTCCCCAGCAGGCAGAAGTATGCAAAGCATGCATCTCAATTAGTCAGCAACCAGGTGTGGAAAGTC
CCCAGGCTCCCCAGCAGGCAGAAGTATGCAAAGCATGCATCTCAATTAGTCAGCAACCATAGTCCCGCCC
CTAACTCCGCCCATCCCGCCCCTAACTCCGCCCAGTTCCGCCCATTCTCCGCCCCATGGCTGACTAATTT
TTTTTATTTATGCAGAGGCCGAGGCCGCCTCTGCCTCTGAGCTATTCCAGAAGTAGTGAGGAGGCTTTTT
TGGAGGCCTAGGCTTTTGCAAAAAGCTCCCGGGAGCTTGTATATCCATTTTCGGATCTGATCAAGAGACA
GGATGAGGATCGTTTCGCATGATTGAACAAGATGGATTGCACGCAGGTTCTCCGGCCGCTTGGGTGGAGA
GGCTATTCGGCTATGACTGGGCACAACAGACAATCGGCTGCTCTGATGCCGCCGTGTTCCGGCTGTCAGC
GCAGGGGCGCCCGGTTCTTTTTGTCAAGACCGACCTGTCCGGTGCCCTGAATGAACTGCAGGACGAGGCA
GCGCGGCTATCGTGGCTGGCCACGACGGGCGTTCCTTGCGCAGCTGTGCTCGACGTTGTCACTGAAGCGG
GAAGGGACTGGCTGCTATTGGGCGAAGTGCCGGGGCAGGATCTCCTGTCATCTCACCTTGCTCCTGCCGA
GAAAGTATCCATCATGGCTGATGCAATGCGGCGGCTGCATACGCTTGATCCGGCTACCTGCCCATTCGAC
CACCAAGCGAAACATCGCATCGAGCGAGCACGTACTCGGATGGAAGCCGGTCTTGTCGATCAGGATGATC
TGGACGAAGAGCATCAGGGGCTCGCGCCAGCCGAACTGTTCGCCAGGCTCAAGGCGCGCATGCCCGACGG
CGAGGATCTCGTCGTGACCCATGGCGATGCCTGCTTGCCGAATATCATGGTGGAAAATGGCCGCTTTTCT
GGATTCATCGACTGTGGCCGGCTGGGTGTGGCGGACCGCTATCAGGACATAGCGTTGGCTACCCGTGATA
TTGCTGAAGAGCTTGGCGGCGAATGGGCTGACCGCTTCCTCGTGCTTTACGGTATCGCCGCTCCCGATTC
GCAGCGCATCGCCTTCTATCGCCTTCTTGACGAGTTCTTCTGAGCGGGACTCTGGGGTTCGAAATGACCG
ACCAAGCGACGCCCAACCTGCCATCACGAGATTTCGATTCCACCGCCGCCTTCTATGAAAGGTTGGGCTT
CGGAATCGTTTTCCGGGACGCCGGCTGGATGATCCTCCAGCGCGGGGATCTCATGCTGGAGTTCTTCGCC
CACCCCAACTTGTTTATTGCAGCTTATAATGGTTACAAATAAAGCAATAGCATCACAAATTTCACAAATA
AAGCATTTTTTTCACTGCATTCTAGTTGTGGTTTGTCCAAACTCATCAATGTATCTTATCATGTCTGTAT
ACCGTCGACCTCTAGCTAGAGCTTGGCGTAATCATGGTCATAGCTGTTTCCTGTGTGAAATTGTTATCCG
CTCACAATTCCACACAACATACGAGCCGGAAGCATAAAGTGTAAAGCCTGGGGTGCCTAATGAGTGAGCT
AACTCACATTAATTGCGTTGCGCTCACTGCCCGCTTTCCAGTCGGGAAACCTGTCGTGCCAGCTGCATTA
ATGAATCGGCCAACGCGCGGGGAGAGGCGGTTTGCGTATTGGGCGCTCTTCCGCTTCCTCGCTCACTGAC
TCGCTGCGCTCGGTCGTTCGGCTGCGGCGAGCGGTATCAGCTCACTCAAAGGCGGTAATACGGTTATCCA
CAGAATCAGGGGATAACGCAGGAAAGAACATGTGAGCAAAAGGCCAGCAAAAGGCCAGGAACCGTAAAAA
GGCCGCGTTGCTGGCGTTTTTCCATAGGCTCCGCCCCCCTGACGAGCATCACAAAAATCGACGCTCAAGT
CAGAGGTGGCGAAACCCGACAGGACTATAAAGATACCAGGCGTTTCCCCCTGGAAGCTCCCTCGTGCGCT
CTCCTGTTCCGACCCTGCCGCTTACCGGATACCTGTCCGCCTTTCTCCCTTCGGGAAGCGTGGCGCTTTC
TCATAGCTCACGCTGTAGGTATCTCAGTTCGGTGTAGGTCGTTCGCTCCAAGCTGGGCTGTGTGCACGAA
CCCCCCGTTCAGCCCGACCGCTGCGCCTTATCCGGTAACTATCGTCTTGAGTCCAACCCGGTAAGACACG
ACTTATCGCCACTGGCAGCAGCCACTGGTAACAGGATTAGCAGAGCGAGGTATGTAGGCGGTGCTACAGA
GTTCTTGAAGTGGTGGCCTAACTACGGCTACACTAGAAGAACAGTATTTGGTATCTGCGCTCTGCTGAAG
CCAGTTACCTTCGGAAAAAGAGTTGGTAGCTCTTGATCCGGCAAACAAACCACCGCTGGTAGCGGTGGTT
TTTTTGTTTGCAAGCAGCAGATTACGCGCAGAAAAAAAGGATCTCAAGAAGATCCTTTGATCTTTTCTAC
GGGGTCTGACGCTCAGTGGAACGAAAACTCACGTTAAGGGATTTTGGTCATGAGATTATCAAAAAGGATC
TTCACCTAGATCCTTTTAAATTAAAAATGAAGTTTTAAATCAATCTAAAGTATATATGAGTAAACTTGGT
CTGACAGTTACCAATGCTTAATCAGTGAGGCACCTATCTCAGCGATCTGTCTATTTCGTTCATCCATAGT
TGCCTGACTCCCCGTCGTGTAGATAACTACGATACGGGAGGGCTTACCATCTGGCCCCAGTGCTGCAATG
ATACCGCGAGACCCACGCTCACCGGCTCCAGATTTATCAGCAATAAACCAGCCAGCCGGAAGGGCCGAGC
GCAGAAGTGGTCCTGCAACTTTATCCGCCTCCATCCAGTCTATTAATTGTTGCCGGGAAGCTAGAGTAAG
TAGTTCGCCAGTTAATAGTTTGCGCAACGTTGTTGCCATTGCTACAGGCATCGTGGTGTCACGCTCGTCG
TTTGGTATGGCTTCATTCAGCTCCGGTTCCCAACGATCAAGGCGAGTTACATGATCCCCCATGTTGTGCA
AAAAAGCGGTTAGCTCCTTCGGTCCTCCGATCGTTGTCAGAAGTAAGTTGGCCGCAGTGTTATCACTCAT
GGTTATGGCAGCACTGCATAATTCTCTTACTGTCATGCCATCCGTAAGATGCTTTTCTGTGACTGGTGAG
TACTCAACCAAGTCATTCTGAGAATAGTGTATGCGGCGACCGAGTTGCTCTTGCCCGGCGTCAATACGGG
ATAATACCGCGCCACATAGCAGAACTTTAAAAGTGCTCATCATTGGAAAACGTTCTTCGGGGCGAAAACT
CTCAAGGATCTTACCGCTGTTGAGATCCAGTTCGATGTAACCCACTCGTGCACCCAACTGATCTTCAGCA
TCTTTTACTTTCACCAGCGTTTCTGGGTGAGCAAAAACAGGAAGGCAAAATGCCGCAAAAAAGGGAATAA
GGGCGACACGGAAATGTTGAATACTCATACTCTTCCTTTTTCAATATTATTGAAGCATTTATCAGGGTTA
TTGTCTCATGAGCGGATACATATTTGAATGTATTTAGAAAAATAAACAAATAGGGGTTCCGCGCACATTT
CCCCGAAAAGTGCCACCTGACGTCGACGGATCGGGAGATCTCCCGATCCCCTATGGTGCACTCTCAGTAC
AATCTGCTCTGATGCCGCATAGTTAAGCCAGTATCTGCTCCCTGCTTGTGTGTTGGAGGTCGCTGAGTAG
TGCGCGAGCAAAATTTAAGCTACAACAAGGCAAGGCTTGACCGACAATT
Features (pLannotate 1.2.2; 21 found; start..end, strand, type, name):
     70..449     +  enhancer       CMV enhancer: human cytomegalovirus immediate early enhancer
    450..653     +  promoter       CMV promoter: human cytomegalovirus (CMV) immediate early promoter
    649..682     +  LTR            5' LTR (truncated) (fragment): truncated 5' long terminal repeat (LTR) from HIV-1
    698..716     +  promoter       T7 promoter: promoter for bacteriophage T7 RNA polymerase
    742..762     +  CDS            FLAG (fragment): FLAG® epitope tag, followed by an enterokinase cleavage site
   2076..2094    -  promoter       SP6 promoter: promoter for bacteriophage SP6 RNA polymerase
   2120..2344    +  polyA_signal   bGH poly(A) signal: bovine growth hormone polyadenylation signal
   2348..2369    +  promoter       SV40 promoter (fragment): SV40 enhancer and early promoter
   2390..2818    +  rep_origin     f1 ori (sequence partly withheld): f1 bacteriophage origin of replication; arrow indicates direction of (+) strand synthesis
   2832..3161    +  promoter       SV40 promoter: SV40 enhancer and early promoter
   3228..4019    +  CDS            neo: KKA2_KLEPN - Also known as kan, nptII. Experimental evidence at protein level: Swiss-Prot protein existence level 1. Resistance to kanamycin, neomycin, paromomycin, ribostamycin, butirosin and gentamicin B. From Klebsiella pneumoniae.
   4043..4201    +  CDS            ble (fragment): BLE_KLEPN - Experimental evidence at protein level: Swiss-Prot protein existence level 1. Binding protein with a strong affinity to the bleomycin family of antibiotics. Binds to CL990; an antimitotic-antibiotic compound. From Klebsiella pneumoniae.
   4196..4317    +  polyA_signal   SV40 poly(A) signal: SV40 polyadenylation signal
   4390..4406    -  protein_bind   lac operator: The lac repressor binds to the lac operator to inhibit transcription in E. coli. This inhibition can be relieved by adding lactose or isopropyl-β-D-thiogalactopyranoside (IPTG). lac repressor encoded by lacI
   4414..4444    -  promoter       lac promoter: promoter for the E. coli lac operon
   4459..4480    -  protein_bind   CAP binding site: CAP binding activates transcription in the presence of cAMP. E. coli catabolite activator protein
   4493..4585    -  CDS            lacI (fragment): lac repressor; lacI; The lac repressor binds to the lac operator to inhibit transcription in E. coli. This inhibition can be relieved by adding lactose or isopropyl-β-D-thiogalactopyranoside (IPTG).
   4768..5356    -  rep_origin     ori: high-copy-number ColE1/pMB1/pBR322/pUC origin of replication
   5527..6387    -  CDS            AmpR: β-lactamase; bla; confers resistance to ampicillin, carbenicillin, and related antibiotics
   6388..6492    -  promoter       AmpR promoter: bla
   6551..6603    -  misc_feature   bom (fragment): basis of mobility region from pBR322
