[The description below was written by a language model from this plasmid's Addgene catalogue record and pLannotate feature annotations shown in this document.]
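Description:
pcDNA-FLAG-As-NF-kB3 is a mammalian expression plasmid built on a pcDNA-FLAG backbone. It produces an N-terminally FLAG-tagged NF-kB3 protein from the choanoflagellate protist Acanthoeca spectabilis. The insert is about 1.2 kb, covers amino acids 2–412, and was codon optimized for human cell expression. It was cloned into an EcoRI site that is retained on both sides. Transcription is driven by the human cytomegalovirus immediate early enhancer and promoter and is terminated by the bovine growth hormone polyadenylation signal. The feature table places the FLAG epitope just downstream of the promoter region. It does not annotate the NF-kB3 coding sequence, which presumably occupies the unannotated interval between the tag and the bGH signal. T7 and SP6 phage promoters flank the cloning region, the usual pcDNA arrangement for in vitro transcription or sequencing. The sequenced record (about 6.7 kb) is slightly shorter than the catalogue's stated total size.

In E. coli the plasmid replicates from a high-copy ColE1/pUC-type origin and is selected with ampicillin through the β-lactamase gene. An f1 origin is also present for single-stranded DNA production. A second cassette places the neomycin phosphotransferase gene under the SV40 early promoter and follows it with an SV40 polyadenylation signal, which would permit G418 selection of stably transfected mammalian cells. Short annotated fragments such as the ble, lacI, HIV-1 LTR and bom matches appear to be backbone remnants rather than functional elements. The construct is intended for expressing and detecting this protist NF-κB homologue in mammalian cells. This fits the comparative study of NF-κB evolutionary diversification in protists with which it was deposited.
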