Addgene plasmid #180202: pcDNA-FLAG-As-NF-kB3
Purpose: Expresses FLAG-tagged Acanthoeca spectabilis NF-kB3 protein in mammalian cells
Depositing lab: Thomas Gilmore. Depositing organization: Boston University Main Campus. Publication: Comparison of NF-kappaB from the protists Capsaspora owczarzaki and Acanthoeca spectabilis reveals extensive evolutionary diversification of this transcription factor. Williams LM, Sridhar S, Samaroo J, Peart J, Adindu EK, Addanki A, DiRusso CJ, Aguirre Carrion PJ, Rodriguez-Sastre N, Siggers T, Gilmore TD. Commun Biol. 2021 Dec 16;4(1):1404. doi: 10.1038/s42003-021-02924-2. PubMed 34916615.
Backbone
  Vector backbone: pcDNA-FLAG
  Backbone size w/o insert (bp): 5500
  Total vector size (bp): 6750
  Vector type: Mammalian Expression
Growth in bacteria
  Bacterial resistance: Ampicillin, 100 μg/mL
  Growth temperature: 30°C
  Growth strain: DH5alpha
  Copy number: High Copy
Gene/Insert
  Gene/Insert name: As-NF-kB3 (alt name: Acanthoeca spectabilis NF-kB3)
  Species: Acanthoeca spectabilis
  Insert size (bp): 1230
  Mutation: aa 2-412
  Promoter: CMV
  Tag / fusion protein: FLAG-tagged fusion protein (N terminal on insert)
  Cloning method: Restriction Enzyme; 5′ cloning site EcoRI (not destroyed); 3′ cloning site EcoRI (not destroyed)
  Sequencing primers: 5′ CMV promoter
Resource information
  A portion of this plasmid was derived from a plasmid made by: GenScript
Terms and licenses: Academic/Nonprofit Terms; Industry Terms: Not Available to Industry
Depositor comments: Codon optimized for human cell expression
How to cite: pcDNA-FLAG-As-NF-kB3 was a gift from Thomas Gilmore (Addgene plasmid # 180202 ; http://n2t.net/addgene:180202 ; RRID:Addgene_180202)
